>Addgene plasmid #221699 | plenti-FLAG-CAMK2D | addgene full sequence | sequence record 442608 | Addgene NGS Result
GAAAATTTTGAATTTTTGTAATTTGTTTTTGTAATTCTTTAGTTTGTATGTCTGTTGCTATTATGTCTAC
TATTCTTTCCCCTGCACTGTACCCCCCAATCCCCCCTTTTCTTTTAAAATTGTGGATGAATACTGCCATT
TGTCTGCAGAATTGGCGCACGCAGTGCCGATCCGTTCACTAATCGAATGGATCTGTCTCTGTCTCTCTCT
CCACCTTCTTCTTCTATTCCTTCGGGCCTGTCGGGTCCCCTCGGGGTTGGGAGGTGGGTCTGAAACGATA
ATGGTGAATATCCCTGCCTAACTCTATTCACTATAGAAAGTACAGCAAAAACTATTCTTAAACCTACCAA
GCCTCCTACTATCATTATGAATAATTTTATATACCACAGCCAATTTGTTATGTTAAACCAATTCCACAAA
CTTGCCCATTTATCTAATTCCAATAATTCTTGTTCATTCTTTTCTTGCTGGTTTTGCGATTCTTCAATTA
AGGAGTGTATTAAGCTTGTGTAATTGTTAATTTCTCTGTCCCACTCCATCCAGGTCGTGTGATTCCAAAT
CTGTTCCAGAGATTTATTACTCCAACTAGCATTCCAAGGCACAGCAGTGGTGCAAATGAGTTTTCCAGAG
CAACCCCAAATCCCCAGGAGCTGTTGATCCTTTAGGTATCTTTCCACAGCCAGGATTCTTGCCTGGAGCT
GCTTGATGCCCCAGACTGTGAGTTGCAACAGATGCTGTTGCGCCTCAATAGCCCTCAGCAAATTGTTCTG
CTGCTGCACTATACCAGACAATAATTGTCTGGCCTGTACCGTCAGCGTCATTGACGCTGCGCCCATAGTG
CTTCCTGCTGCTCCCAAGAACCCAAGGAACAAAGCTCCTATTCCCACTGCTCTTTTTTCTCTCTGCACCA
CTCTTCTCTTTGCCTTGGTGGGTGCTACTCCTAATGGTTCAATTTTTACTACTTTATATTTATATAATTC
ACTTCTCCAATTGTCCCTCATATCTCCTCCTCCAGGTCTGAAGATCAGCGGCCGGCCGCTTGCTGTGCGG
TGGTCTTACTTTTGTTTTGCTCTTCCTCTATCTTGTCTAAAGCTTCCTTGGTGTCTTTTATCTCTATCCT
TTGATGCACACAATAGAGGGTTGCTACTGTATTATATAATGATCTAAGTTCTTCTGATCCTGTCTGAAGG
GATGGTTGTAGCTGTCCCAGTATTTGTCTACAGCCTTCTGATGTTTCTAACAGGCCAGGATTAACTGCGA
ATCGTTCTAGCTCCCTGCTTGCCCATACTATATGTTTTAATTTATATTTTTTCTTTCCCCCTGGCCTTAA
CCGAATTTTTTCCCATCGCGATCTAATTCTCCCCCGCTTAATACTGACGCTCTCGCACCCATCTCTCTCC
TTCTAGCCTCCGCTAGTCAAAATTTTTGGCGTACTCACCAGTCGCCGCCCCTCGCCTCTTGCCGTGCGCG
CTTCAGCAAGCCGAGTCCTGCGTCGAGAGAGCTCCTCTGGTTTCCCTTTCGCTTTCAAGTCCCTGTTCGG
GCGCCACTGCTAGAGATTTTCCACACTGACTAAAAGGGTCTGAGGGATCTCTAGTTACCAGAGTCACACA
ACAGACGGGCACACACTACTTGAAGCACTCAAGGCAAGCTTTATTGAGGCTTAAGCAGTGGGTTCCCTAG
TTAGCCAGAGAGCTCCCAGGCTCAGATCTGGTCTAACCAGAGAGACCCAGTACAGGCAAAACGCGCTGCT
TATATAGACCTCCCACCGTACACGCCTACCGCCCATTTGCGTCAATGGGGCGGAGTTGTTACGACATTTT
GGAAAGTCCCGTTGATTTTGGTGCCAAAACAAACTCCCATTGACGTCAATGGGGTGGAGACTTGGAAATC
CCCGTGAGTCAAACCGCTATCCACGCCCATTGATGTACTGCCAAAACCGCATCACCATGGTAATAGCGAT
GACTAATACGTAGATGTACTGCCAAGTAGGAAAGTCCCATAAGGTCATGTACTGGGCATAATGCCAGGCG
GGCCATTTACCGTCATTGACGTCAATAGGGGGCGTACTTGGCATATGATACACTTGATGTACTGCCAAGT
GGGCAGTTTACCGTAAATACTCCACCCATTGACGTCAATGGAAAGTCCCTATTGGCGTTACTATGGGAAC
ATACGTCATTATTGACGTCAATGGGCGGGGGTCGTTGGGCGGTCAGCCAGGCGGGCCATTTACCGTAAGT
TATGTAACGCGGAACTCCATATATGGGCTATGAACTAATGACCCCGTAATTGATTACTATTAATAACTAG
TCAATAATCAATGTCAACGCGATATCTGGCCCGTACATCGCGAAGCAGCGCAAAACGCCTAACCCTAAGC
AGATTCTTCATGCAATTGTCGGTCAAGCCTTGCCTTGTTGTAGCTTAAATTTTGCTCGCGCACTACTCAG
CGACCTCCAACACACAAGCAGGGAGCAGATACTGGCTTAACTATGCGGCATCAGAGCAGATTGTACTGAG
AGTGCACCATAGGGGATCGGGAGATCTCCCGATCCGTCGACGTCAGGTGGCACTTTTCGGGGAAATGTGC
GCGGAACCCCTATTTGTTTATTTTTCTAAATACATTCAAATATGTATCCGCTCATGAGACAATAACCCTG
ATAAATGCTTCAATAATATTGAAAAAGGAAGAGTATGGAGAAAAAAATCACTGGATATACCACCGTTGAT
ATATCCCAATGGCATCGTAAAGAACATTTTGAGGCATTTCAGTCAGTTGCTCAATGTACCTATAACCAGA
CCGTTCAGCTGGATATTACGGCCTTTTTAAAGACCGTAAAGAAAAATAAGCACAAGTTTTATCCGGCCTT
TATTCACATTCTTGCCCGCCTGATGAATGCTCATCCGGAGTTCCGTATGGCAATGAAAGACGGTGAGCTG
GTGATATGGGATAGTGTTCACCCTTGTTACACCGTTTTCCATGAGCAAACTGAAACGTTTTCATCGCTCT
GGAGTGAATACCACGACGATTTCCGGCAGTTTCTACACATATATTCGCAAGATGTGGCGTGTTACGGTGA
AAACCTGGCCTATTTCCCTAAAGGGTTTATTGAGAATATGTTTTTCGTCTCAGCCAATCCCTGGGTGAGT
TTCACCAGTTTTGATTTAAACGTGGCCAATATGGACAACTTCTTCGCCCCCGTTTTCACCATGGGCAAAT
ATTATACGCAAGGCGACAAGGTGCTGATGCCGCTGGCGATTCAGGTTCATCATGCCGTTTGTGATGGCTT
CCATGTCGGCAGAATGCTTAATGAATTACAACAGTACTGCGATGAGTGGCAGGGCGGGGCGTAATCATGA
CCAAAATCCCTTAACGTGAGTTTTCGTTCCACTGAGCGTCAGACCCCGTAGAAAAGATCAAAGGATCTTC
TTGAGATCCTTTTTTTCTGCGCGTAATCTGCTGCTTGCAAACAAAAAAACCACCGCTACCAGCGGTGGTT
TGTTTGCCGGATCAAGAGCTACCAACTCTTTTTCCGAAGGTAACTGGCTTCAGCAGAGCGCAGATACCAA
ATACTGTTCTTCTAGTGTAGCCGTAGTTAGGCCACCACTTCAAGAACTCTGTAGCACCGCCTACATACCT
CGCTCTGCTAATCCTGTTACCAGTGGCTGCTGCCAGTGGCGATAAGTCGTGTCTTACCGGGTTGGACTCA
AGACGATAGTTACCGGATAAGGCGCAGCGGTCGGGCTGAACGGGGGGTTCGTGCACACAGCCCAGCTTGG
AGCGAACGACCTACACCGAACTGAGATACCTACAGCGTGAGCTATGAGAAAGCGCCACGCTTCCCGAAGG
GAGAAAGGCGGACAGGTATCCGGTAAGCGGCAGGGTCGGAACAGGAGAGCGCACGAGGGAGCTTCCAGGG
GGAAACGCCTGGTATCTTTATAGTCCTGTCGGGTTTCGCCACCTCTGACTTGAGCGTCGATTTTTGTGAT
GCTCGTCAGGGGGGCGGAGCCTATGGAAAAACGCCAGCAACGCGGCCTTTTTACGGTTCCTGGCCTTTTG
CTGGCCTTTTGCTCACATGCTGCTAGAGATTTTCCACACTGACTAAAAGGGTCTGAGGGATCTCTAGTTA
CCAGAGTCACACAACAGACGGGCACACACTACTTGAAGCACTCAAGGCAAGCTTTATTGAGGCTTAAGCA
GTGGGTTCCCTAGTTAGCCAGAGAGCTCCCAGGCTCAGATCTGGTCTAACCAGAGAGACCCAGTACAGTC
CGGATGCAGCTCTCGGGCCATGTGATGAAATGCTAGGCGGCTGTCAAACCTCCACTCTAATACTTCTCTC
TCCGGGTCATCCATCCCATGCAGGCTCACAGGGTGTAACAAGCGGGTGTTCTCTCCTTCATTGGCTTCTT
CTACCTTCTCTTGCTCAACTGGTACTAGCTTGTAGCACCATCCAAAGGTCAGTGGATATCTGATCCCTGG
CCCTGGTGTGTAGTTCTGCCAATCAGGGAAGTAGCCTTGTGTGTGGTAGATCCACAGATCAAGGATATCT
TGTCTTCGTTGGGAGTGAATTAGCCCTTCCAGTCCCCCCTTTTCTTTTAAAAAGTGGCTAAGATCTACAG
CTGCCTTGTAAGTCATTGGTCTTAAAGGTACCTGAGGTGTGACTGGAAAACCCACCTCCTCCTCCTCTTG
TGCTTCTAGCCAGGCACAATCAGCATTGGTAGCTGCTGTATTGCTACTTGTGATTGCTCCATGTTTTTCT
AGGTCTCGATCGAGGTCGACGGTATCGATGCGGGGAGGCGGCCCAAAGGGAGATCCGACTCGTCTGAGGG
CGAAGGCGAAGACGCGGAAGAGGCCGCAGAGCCGGCAGCAGGCCGCGGGAAGGAAGGTCCGCTGGATTGA
GGGCCGAAGGGACGTAGCAGAAGGACGTCCCGCGCAGAATCCAGGTGGCAACACAGGCGAGCAGCCAAGG
AAAGGACGATGATTTCCCCGACAACACCACGGAATTGTCAGTGCCCAACAGCCGAGCCCCTGTCCAGCAG
CGGGCAAGGCAGGCGGCGATGAGTTCCGCCGTGGCAATAGGGAGGGGGAAAGCGAAAGTCCCGGAAAGGA
GCTGACAGGTGGTGGCAATGCCCCAACCAGTGGGGGTTGCGTCAGCAAACACAGTGCACACCACGCCACG
TTGCCTGACAACGGGCCACAACTCCTCATAAAGAGACAGCAACCAGGATTTATACAAGGAGGAGAAAATG
AAAGCCATACGGGAAGCAATAGCATGATACAAAGGCATTAAAGCAGCGTATCCACATAGCGTAAAAGGAG
CAACATAGTTAAGAATACCAGTCAATCTTTCACAAATTTTGTAATCCAGAGGTTGATTATCGATAAGCTT
GATATCGAATTGTACCTAGTGGAACCGGAACCCTTAAACATGTATAACTTCGTATAATGTATGCTATACG
AAGTTATTAGGTCCCTCGACGAATCCTACTTGTACAGACCGCGGCCGGCCGTTTGGGTGTACATCAGGCA
CCGGGCTTGCGGGTCATGCACCAGGTGCGCGGTCCTTCGGGCACCTCGACGTCGGCGGTGACGGTGAAGC
CGAGCCGCTCGTAGAAGGGGAGGTTGCGGGGCGCGGAGGTCTCCAGGAAGGCGGGCACCCCGGCGCGCTC
GGCCGCCTCCACTCCGGGGAGCACGACGGCGCTGCCCAGACCCTTGCCCTGGTGGTCGGGCGAGACGCCG
ACGGTGGCCAGGAACCACGCGGGCTCCTTGGGCCGGTGCGGCGCCAGGAGGCCTTCCATCTGTTGCTGCG
CGGCCAGCCGGGAACCGCTCAACTCGGCCATGCGCGGGCCGATCTCGGCGAACACCGCCCCCGCTTCGAC
GCTCTCCGGCGTGGTCCAGACCGCCACCGCGGCGCCGTCGTCCGCGACCCACACCTTGCCGATGTCGAGC
CCGACGCGCGTGAGGAAGAGTTCTTGCAGCTCGGTGACCCGCTCGATGTGGCGATCCGGATCGACGGTGT
GGCGCGTGGCGGGGTAGTCGGCGAACGCGGCGGCGAGGGTGCGTACGGCCCTGGGGACGTCGTCGCGGGT
GGCGAGGCGCACCGTGGGCTTGTACTCGGTCATAGGTCCAGGGTTCTCCTCCACGTCTCCAGCCTGCTTC
AGCAGGCTGAAGTTAGTAGCTCCGCTTCCTACCCAAACCTTATCGTCGTCATCCTTGTAATCCAGGATAT
CATTTGCTGCCAGATCCTCTTCTGAGATGAGTTTCTGCTCGAGGATGTTTTGCCACAAAGAGGTGCCTCC
TGAGAAGTTTTCTTTCCCATTTGGAATACAGGGTGGCTTGATGGGTACTGTTGGTGACCCCGAGCGATGA
AAATGAACATTCTGCCACTTTCCATCCCGGCGGTGCCACACACGAGTCTCTTCTGACTGCATTGTCTTTG
GCATTCCACTGCCATCCATGTACTGTGTGAGCCTAATATATGCTATGCAGGCGGCATCATCCCCTACCAG
ATGTACATGAGGGTTTAGAATAATAGTGTGGATTGGTTTATTGCTTTTGGACAAAGCATTTTCAAAGTAG
AATCGGTGAAAATCCATCCCTTCCACTAAATTACCCAAAGCTTCAGGTTCAAAAGCAGTAAGGCCTGGGT
CACAGATTTTTGTGTAGGCTTCAAAGTCCCCATTGTTGATAGCTTCGATCAGTTGTTCAGTGACTTTGAT
AATCTCTTGCTTTCGTGCTTTCACATCTTCATCCTCAATTGTTGTATTTGAACTCTCAGTTGACTCCTTT
ACTCCATCTGGTTTCTTCAACAAACTCTTGGCTGCTGAGAAATTCCTTGTAGCCAGCATAGTTGTCAAGA
TGGCACCCTTTAGTTTTCTTCTAGCATTAAATTTCTTCAAGCAGTCTACAGTCTCCTGTCTGTGCATCAT
GGAAGCAACAGTAGAACGTTGACAGATCCATGGGTGCTTCAGTGCCTCTGAGGCTGTGATGCGTTTGGCA
GGGTTGATAGTAAGCATTTTATTGATGAGGTCTTTGGCTTCAGGAGTCACCGTGTCCCATTCTGGTGATG
GAAAATCATAAGCTCCAGCCTTGATCTGCTGATAGAGTCTGTGTTGGTCTTCATCCCAGAAGGGTGGATA
CCCCACAAGTAGAATATAGAGAATGACACCACATGCCCACATATCCACTGGCTTTCCATAAGGATCTTTA
CGTAAAACTTCTGGAGAAAGATATCCAGGTGTGCCAGCAAAACCAAACCACGCCTGCTGGTCCCCTTGAA
CTTCTATGGCTAAGCCAAAGTCTGCCAATTTCACAGCTGCTCCCTTGGATTTGCTAGCTAAAAGCAAATT
CTCAGGCTTCAGGTCCCTGTGAACTATGCCATTTAGGTGACAATGATTAACACTTTCTAGAATCTGCTGT
ATACAATGACTGGCATCAGCTTCACTGTAGTATTCTCTTGCCACTATGTCTTCAAACAGTTCACCTCCAG
TAACTAAATCAAACACCAAGTAGTGAAAGCCCTCTTCTGATATGCTATCATGAAGTCGCACAATATTAGG
GTGCTTCAAAAGACGGCAGATTCTAGCTTCTCTTTCTAGTTTCTGATGATCCCTAGCAGAAAGCTTTTTG
GTGTTGATAATTTTGGCAGCATATTCTTGTCCAGTAGGAATTTTCATACATCTTCTCACCACTGAGAATG
CCCCCTTTCCAAGCTCCTCGAAAAGCTGATACTCGTCCGTGAACCTGGTGCAGGTTGTGGTCGAAGCCAT
GCGATCGCGGCGGCAGATCTCCTCGGTACCGGATCCAGTCGACGAATTCCCGGCCGCCCTATAGTGAGTC
GTATTACAAAATTCTGACGGTTCACTAAACGAGCTCTGCTTATATAGACCTCCCACCGTACACGCCTACC
GCCCATTTGCGTCAACGGGGCGGGGTTATTACGACATTTTGGAAAGTCCCGTTGATTTTGGTGCCAAAAC
AAACTCCCATTGACGTCAATGGGGTGGAGACTTGGAAATCCCCGTGAGTCAAACCGCTATCCACGCCCAT
TGGTGTACTGCCAAAACCGCATCACCATGGTAATAGCGATGACTAATACGTAGATGTACTGCCAAGTAGG
AAAGTCCCGTAAGGTCATGTACTGGGCATAATGCCAGGCGGGCCATTTACCGTCATTGACGTCAATAGGG
GGCGGACTTGGCATATGATACACTTGATGTACTGCCAAGTGGGCAGTTTACCGTAAATACTCCACCCATT
GACGTCAATGGAAAGTCCCTATTGGCGTTACTATGGGAACATACGTCATTATTGACGTCAATGGGCGGGG
GTCGTTGGGCGGTCAGCCAGGCGGGCCATTTACCGTAAGTTATGTAACGCGGAACTCCATATATGGGCTA
TGAACTAATGACCCCGTAATTGATTACTATTAATAACTAGTCAATAATCAATGTCAACATGGCGGTCATA
TTGGACATGTCTAGAGCGGGCCCGGTACTAACCAAACTGGATCTCTGCTGTCCCTGTAATAAACCC
Features (pLannotate 1.2.2; 24 found; start..end, strand, type, name):
      2..119     -  misc_feature   cPPT/CTS: central polypurine tract and central termination sequence of HIV-1
    169..269     -  CDS            Rev (fragment): human immunodeficiency virus 1 (HIV-1) Rev protein; rev; enhances nuclear export of unspliced and incompletely spliced viral mRNAs
    646..879     -  misc_feature   RRE: The Rev response element (RRE) of HIV-1 allows for Rev-dependent mRNA export from the nucleus to the cytoplasm.
   1054..1392    -  CDS            HIV-1 gag (fragment): gag protein from human immunodeficiency virus 1; gag
   1376..1501    -  misc_feature   HIV-1 Ψ: packaging signal of human immunodeficiency virus type 1
   1548..1728    -  LTR            5' LTR (truncated): truncated 5' long terminal repeat (LTR) from HIV-1
   1746..1945    -  promoter       CMV promoter: human cytomegalovirus (CMV) immediate early promoter
   1946..2325    -  enhancer       CMV enhancer: human cytomegalovirus immediate early enhancer
   2479..2531    +  misc_feature   bom (fragment): basis of mobility region from pBR322
   2590..2694    +  promoter       AmpR promoter: bla
   2695..3351    +  CDS            cat: CAT_ECOLX - Experimental evidence at protein level: Swiss-Prot protein existence level 1. This enzyme is an effector of chloramphenicol resistance in bacteria. From Escherichia coli. This protein is used as a marker in many commonly used cloning vectors, such as pACYC184.
   3431..4019    +  rep_origin     ori: high-copy-number ColE1/pMB1/pBR322/pUC origin of replication
   4081..4261    -  LTR            5' LTR (truncated): truncated 5' long terminal repeat (LTR) from HIV-1
   4268..4768    -  CDS            nef (fragment): NEF_HV1LA - Experimental evidence at protein level: Swiss-Prot protein existence level 1. Extracellular Nef protein targets CD4(+) T-lymphocytes for apoptosis by interacting with CXCR4 surface receptors. From Human immunodeficiency virus type 1 group M subtype B (isolate Lai) (HIV-1).
   4770..4789    -  misc_feature   MCS (fragment): pBluescript multiple cloning site
   4790..5378    -  misc_feature   WPRE: woodchuck hepatitis virus posttranscriptional regulatory element
   5378..5401    -  misc_feature   MCS (fragment): pBluescript multiple cloning site
   5434..5467    -  protein_bind   loxP: Cre-mediated recombination occurs in the 8-bp core sequence (GCATACAT). Cre recombinase
   5524..6123    -  CDS            PuroR (fragment): puromycin N-acetyltransferase; pac from Streptomyces; confers resistance to puromycin
   6198..6222    -  CDS            3xFLAG (fragment): three tandem FLAG® epitope tags
   6274..7770    -  CDS            CAMK2D: KCC2D_HUMAN - Also known as CAMKD. Experimental evidence at protein level: Swiss-Prot protein existence level 1. Calcium/calmodulin-dependent protein kinase involved in the regulation of Ca(2+) homeostatis and excitation-contraction coupling (ECC) in heart by targeting ion channels, transporters and accessory proteins involved in Ca(2+) influx into the myocyte, Ca(2+) release from the sarcoplasmic reticulum (SR), SR Ca(2+) uptake and Na(+) and K(+) channel transport. Targets also transcription factors and signaling molecules to regulate heart function. In its activated form, is involved in the
   7828..7846    -  promoter       T7 promoter: promoter for bacteriophage T7 RNA polymerase
   7875..8074    -  promoter       CMV promoter: human cytomegalovirus (CMV) immediate early promoter
   8076..8455    -  enhancer       CMV enhancer: human cytomegalovirus immediate early enhancer
