[The description below was written by a language model from this plasmid's Addgene catalogue record and pLannotate feature annotations shown in this document.]
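Description:
plenti-FLAG-CAMK2D is a lentiviral transfer plasmid built on the pLenti-C-myc-DDK-P2A-Puro backbone for expressing FLAG-tagged human CAMK2D, the delta isoform of calcium/calmodulin-dependent protein kinase II, in mammalian cells. In bacteria it is maintained through a ColE1/pUC-type origin and selected with chloramphenicol via a cat gene driven by the AmpR (bla) promoter. The catalogue lists it as low copy, although the annotated origin is of the high-copy type. A recombination-reducing strain is recorded for growth, which is typical for plasmids carrying repeated LTRs.

The viral portion has a third-generation style layout. A CMV enhancer/promoter is fused to a truncated HIV-1 5' LTR to drive genomic RNA production in packaging cells. It is followed by the Ψ packaging signal with a gag fragment, the Rev response element for Rev-dependent nuclear export, and the cPPT/CTS, which aids nuclear import of the reverse-transcribed genome. An internal CMV enhancer/promoter, with a T7 promoter just downstream, then drives the CAMK2D open reading frame, which was cloned between AsiSI and XhoI sites. A short FLAG-type epitope is annotated after the coding sequence, so the tag lies at the C terminus, consistent with the backbone name. The myc tag and P2A implied by that name are not annotated in the feature table. A puromycin N-acetyltransferase gene follows, allowing selection of transduced cells, presumably co-translated from the same transcript through the P2A. A single loxP site, a WPRE that enhances transcript expression, and the 3' LTR region (annotated as a nef fragment plus truncated LTR) complete the cassette. The associated publication concerns CAMK2D as a scaffold in mitotic checkpoint signalling in glioma.
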