Addgene plasmid #221699: plenti-FLAG-CAMK2D
Purpose: Lentiviral expression of FLAG-tagged human CAMK2D in mammalian cells
Depositing lab: Derrick Sek Tong Ong. Depositing organization: National University of Singapore. Publication: CAMK2D serves as a molecular scaffold for RNF8-MAD2 complex to induce mitotic checkpoint in glioma. Chuah YH, Tay EXY, Grinchuk OV, Yoon J, Feng J, Kannan S, Robert M, Jakhar R, Liang Y, Lee BWL, Wang LC, Lim YT, Zhao T, Sobota RM, Lu G, Low BC, Crasta KC, Verma CS, Lin Z, Ong DST. Cell Death Differ. 2023 Aug;30(8):1973-1987. doi: 10.1038/s41418-023-01192-3. Epub 2023 Jul 19. PubMed 37468549.
Backbone
  Vector backbone: pLenti-C-myc-DDK-P2A-Puro
  Vector type: Lentiviral
Growth in bacteria
  Bacterial resistance: Chloramphenicol, 25 μg/mL
  Growth temperature: 37°C
  Growth strain: NEB Stable
  Copy number: Low Copy
Gene/Insert
  Gene/Insert name: CAMK2D
  Species: H. sapiens (human)
  Entrez Gene: CAMK2D (a.k.a. CAMKD)
  Cloning method: Restriction Enzyme; 5′ cloning site AsiSI (unknown if destroyed); 3′ cloning site XhoI (unknown if destroyed)
Terms and licenses: Academic/Nonprofit Terms; Industry Terms: Not Available to Industry
How to cite: plenti-FLAG-CAMK2D was a gift from Derrick Sek Tong Ong (Addgene plasmid # 221699 ; http://n2t.net/addgene:221699 ; RRID:Addgene_221699)
